Addgene plasmid #119263: pJMP1239
Purpose: knockdown folA in P. aeruginosa
Depositing lab: Carol Gross & Jason Peters & Oren Rosenberg. Depositing organization: University of California, San Francisco (UCSF). Publication: Enabling genetic analysis of diverse bacteria with Mobile-CRISPRi. Peters JM, Koo BM, Patino R, Heussler GE, Hearne CC, Qu J, Inclan YF, Hawkins JS, Lu CHS, Silvis MR, Harden MM, Osadnik H, Peters JE, Engel JN, Dutton RJ, Grossman AD, Gross CA, Rosenberg OS. Nat Microbiol. 2019 Jan 7. pii: 10.1038/s41564-018-0327-z. doi: 10.1038/s41564-018-0327-z. PubMed 30617347.
Backbone
  Vector backbone: R6Kgamma
  Vector type: Bacterial Expression
  Selectable markers: Gentamicin
Growth in bacteria
  Bacterial resistance: Ampicillin, 100 μg/mL
  Growth temperature: 37°C
  Growth strain: BW25141
  Copy number: High Copy
Gene/Insert
  Gene/Insert name: sgRNA folA (P. aeruginosa)
  gRNA/shRNA sequence: CGCGCGGTTCTCGCCAAGGG
  Mutation: D10A and H840A
  Cloning method: Gibson Cloning
Terms and licenses: Academic/Nonprofit Terms; Industry Terms: Not Available to Industry
How to cite: pJMP1239 was a gift from Carol Gross & Jason Peters & Oren Rosenberg (Addgene plasmid # 119263 ; http://n2t.net/addgene:119263 ; RRID:Addgene_119263)
