[The description below was written by a language model from this plasmid's Addgene catalogue record and pLannotate feature annotations shown in this document.]
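Description:
pJMP1239 is a Mobile-CRISPRi bacterial expression plasmid of about 10.8 kb, built to knock down the folA gene in Pseudomonas aeruginosa. Its backbone replicates from the R6K γ origin, which depends on the pi initiator protein. It can therefore be maintained only in pir-supplying E. coli hosts such as the listed growth strain, and it behaves as a non-replicating (suicide) vector in recipient species. An ampicillin resistance gene (bla) selects for the plasmid in E. coli, and an incP oriT allows conjugative transfer into the target bacterium when transfer functions are supplied in trans.

The payload lies between the Tn7L and Tn7R ends of a mini-Tn7 transposon, so the whole cassette can be inserted into the recipient chromosome by Tn7 transposition. No transposase genes are annotated on this plasmid, so they would have to come from elsewhere. Within the transposon, a Streptococcus pyogenes Cas9 coding sequence carries a C-terminal 3xMyc tag. The record lists D10A and H840A mutations, which make it catalytically dead dCas9. It is expressed from the arabinose-inducible araBAD promoter with a T7 gene 10 ribosome binding site, and the divergently transcribed araC regulator is also present. A separate trc promoter drives the sgRNA, which consists of a folA-targeting spacer joined to the tracrRNA-derived scaffold. Guided to folA, dCas9 blocks transcription rather than cutting the DNA. A gentamicin resistance gene driven by the Pc promoter selects for integrants. It is flanked by FRT sites, so FLP recombinase can later remove the marker. rrnB T1 and lambda t0 terminators insulate the cassette. The remaining short annotated fragments (lacI, CmR, lacZα, rop, bom, λ integrase) appear to be cloning remnants.
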