Features (pLannotate 1.2.2; 29 found; start..end, strand, type, name):
     65..119     +  CDS            lacI (fragment): lac repressor; lacI; The lac repressor binds to the lac operator to inhibit transcription in E. coli. This inhibition can be relieved by adding lactose or isopropyl-β-D-thiogalactopyranoside (IPTG).
    152..317     +  mobile_element Tn7L: mini-Tn7 element (left end of the Tn7 transposon) Tn7
    472..561     -  CDS            3xMyc: 3 tandem Myc epitope tags
    571..4674    -  CDS            Cas9: Cas9 (Csn1) endonuclease from the Streptococcus pyogenes Type II CRISPR/Cas system generates RNA-guided double strand breaks in DNA
   4686..4708    -  RBS            RBS: efficient ribosome binding site from bacteriophage T7 gene 10 (Olins and Rangwala, 1989)
   4735..5019    -  promoter       araBAD promoter: araBAD; promoter of the L-arabinose operon of E. coli; the araC regulatory gene is transcribed in the opposite direction (Guzman et al., 1995)
   5046..5924    +  CDS            araC: L-arabinose regulatory protein; araC
   6133..6219    +  ncRNA          Thr leader (fragment): Accession: RF00506 - Threonine operon leader
   6307..6335    +  promoter       trc promoter: strong E. coli promoter; hybrid between the trp and lac UV5 promoters
   6380..6447    +  misc_RNA       tracrRNA (fragment): trans-activating CRISPR RNA for the Streptococcus pyogenes CRISPR/Cas9 system
   6732..6779    -  protein_bind   FRT: FLP-mediated recombination occurs in the 8-bp core sequence TCTAGAAA (Turan and Bode, 2011). FLP recombinase from the Saccharomyces cerevisiae 2μ plasmid
   6826..6858    -  CDS            CmR (fragment): chloramphenicol acetyltransferase; cat; confers resistance to chloramphenicol
   6896..6924    +  promoter       Pc promoter: intI1 (promoter lies within the coding sequence); class 1 integron promoter
   7113..7646    +  CDS            GmR: gentamycin acetyltransferase; aacC1; confers resistance to gentamycin
   7694..7727    -  protein_bind   FRT (minimal): supports FLP-mediated excision but not integration (Turan and Bode, 2011) FLP recombinase from the Saccharomyces cerevisiae 2μ plasmid
   7792..7878    -  terminator     rrnB T1 terminator: Escherichia coli rrnB; transcription terminator T1 from the E. coli rrnB gene
   7942..7971    -  CDS            CmR (fragment): chloramphenicol acetyltransferase confers resistance to chloramphenicol
   7981..8075    -  terminator     lambda t0 terminator: transcription terminator from phage lambda
   8096..8120    +  misc_feature   MCS (fragment): pBluescript multiple cloning site
   8124..8322    +  mobile_element Tn7R (fragment): mini-Tn7 element (right end of the Tn7 transposon) Tn7
   8394..8462    +  CDS            lacZα (fragment): LacZα fragment of β-galactosidase; lacZ fragment
   8468..8567    -  misc_feature   bom (fragment): basis of mobility region from pBR322
   8669..8704    -  CDS            rop (fragment): Rop protein, which maintains plasmids at low copy number; rop
   8799..8903    +  promoter       AmpR promoter: bla
   8904..9764    +  CDS            AmpR: β-lactamase; bla; confers resistance to ampicillin, carbenicillin, and related antibiotics
   9937..9962    +  CDS            bla(M) (fragment): β-lactamase lacking the signal sequence; bla(M); allows cytosolic expression of β-lactamase
  10065..10453   +  rep_origin     R6K γ ori: γ replication origin from E. coli plasmid R6K; requires the R6K initiator protein pi for replication
  10464..10503   +  CDS            λ integrase (fragment): integrase from phage λ; int
  10722..10830   +  oriT           oriT: incP origin of transfer
>Addgene plasmid #119263 | pJMP1239 | addgene full sequence | sequence record 232560 | Addgene NGS Result
CTGATACCGCTCGCCGCAGCCGAACGACCGAGCGCAGCGGGTCAGTGAGCGAGGAAGCGGAAGAGCGCCC
AATACGCAAACCGCCTCTCCCCGCGCGTTGGCCGATTCATTAATGCAGCGCCCAAACATAACAGGAAGAA
AAATGCCCCGCTGTGGGCGGACAAAATAGTTGGGAACTGGGAGGGGTGGAAATGGAGTTTTTAAGGATTA
TTTAGGGAAGAGTGACAAAATAGATGGGAACTGGGTGTAGCGTCGTAAGCTAATACGAAAATTAAAAATG
ACAAAATAGTTTGGAACTAGATTTCACTTATCTGGTTCTTGAGGCGGTTAAAAGAGCCGTACTCTTCTCC
GATGTCGACTAGGCCATGATGCTCATTCTGTGGGACCAAAACGAAAAAACACCCTTTCGGGTGTCTTTTC
TGGAATTTGGTACCGAGGCTGCAAGTCCCATTAAGGAGGCGCGCCTTATTACAGATCTTCCTCAGAGATG
AGCTTCTGTTCCAGATCTTCTTCTGAAATCAACTTTTGTTCCAGATCTTCTTCAGAGATGAGTTTCTGCT
CCGCGGCCGCGTCGCCTCCCAGCTGAGACAGGTCGATCCGTGTCTCGTACAGGCCGGTGATGCTCTGGTG
GATCAGGGTGGCGTCCAGCACCTCTTTGGTGCTGGTGTACCTCTTCCGGTCGATGGTGGTGTCAAAGTAC
TTGAAGGCGGCAGGGGCTCCCAGATTGGTCAGGGTAAACAGGTGGATGATATTCTCGGCCTGCTCTCTGA
TAGGCTTGTCTCTGTGCTTGTTGTAGGCGCTCAGCACCTTGTCCAGATTAGCGTCGGCCAGGATCACTCT
CTTGGAGAACTCGCTGATCTGCTCGATGATCTCGTCCAGGTAGTGTTTGTGCTGTTCCACAAACAGCTGT
TTCTGCTCATTATCCTCGGGGGAGCCCTTCAGCTTCTCATAGTGGCTGGCCAGGTACAGGAAGTTCACAT
ATTTGGAGGGCAGGGCCAGTTCGTTTCCCTTCTGCAGTTCGCCGGCAGAGGCCAGCATTCTCTTCCGGCC
GTTTTCCAGCTCGAACAGGGAGTACTTAGGCAGCTTGATGATCAGGTCCTTTTTCACTTCTTTGTAGCCC
TTGGCTTCCAGAAAGTCGATGGGATTCTTCTCGAAGCTGCTTCTTTCCATGATGGTGATCCCCAGCAGCT
CTTTCACACTCTTCAGTTTCTTGGACTTGCCCTTTTCCACTTTGGCCACCACCAGCACAGAATAGGCCAC
GGTGGGGCTGTCGAAGCCGCCGTACTTCTTAGGGTCCCAGTCCTTCTTTCTGGCGATCAGCTTGTCGCTG
TTCCTCTTGGGCAGGATAGACTCTTTGCTGAAGCCGCCTGTCTGCACCTCGGTCTTTTTCACGATATTCA
CTTGGGGCATAGACAGCACTTTCCGCACGGTGGCAAAGTCCCGGCCCTTATCCCACACGATCTCGCCTGT
TTCGCCGTTTGTCTCGATCAGAGGCCGCTTCCGGATCTCGCCGTTGGCCAGGGTAATCTCGGTCTTGAAA
AAGTTCATGATGTTGCTGTAGAAGAAGTACTTGGCGGTAGCCTTGCCGATTTCCTGCTCGCTCTTGGCGA
TCATCTTCCGCACGTCGTACACCTTGTAGTCGCCGTACACGAACTCGCTTTCCAGCTTAGGGTACTTTTT
GATCAGGGCGGTTCCCACGACGGCGTTCAGGTAGGCGTCGTGGGCGTGGTGGTAGTTGTTGATCTCGCGC
ACTTTGTAAAACTGGAAATCCTTCCGGAAATCGGACACCAGCTTGGACTTCAGGGTGATCACTTTCACTT
CCCGGATCAGTTTGTCGTTCTCGTCGTACTTAGTGTTCATCCGGGAGTCCAGGATCTGTGCCACGTGCTT
TGTGATCTGCCGGGTTTCCACCAGCTGTCTCTTGATGAAGCCGGCCTTATCCAGTTCGCTCAGGCCGCCT
CTCTCGGCCTTGGTCAGATTGTCGAACTTCCTCTGGGTAATCAGCTTGGCATTCAGCAGCTGGCGCCAGT
AGTTCTTCATCTTCTTCACGACCTCTTCGGAGGGCACGTTGTCGCTCTTGCCCCGGTTCTTGTCGCTCCG
AGTCAGCACTTTGTTATCGATGGAGTCGTCCTTCAGAAAGCTCTGAGGCACGATAGCGTCCACATCGTAG
TCGGACAGCCGGTTGATGTCCAGTTCCTGGTCCACGTACATATCCCGCCCATTCTGCAGGTAGTACAGGT
ACAGCTTCTCGTTCTGCAGCTGGGTGTTTTCCACGGGGTGTTCTTTCAGGATCTGGCTGCCCAGCTCTTT
GATGCCCTCTTCGATCCGCTTCATTCTCTCGCGGCTGTTCTTCTGTCCCTTCTGGGTGGTCTGGTTCTCT
CTGGCCATTTCGATCACGATGTTCTCGGGCTTGTGCCGGCCCATCACTTTCACGAGCTCGTCCACCACCT
TCACTGTCTGCAGGATGCCCTTCTTAATGGCGGGGCTGCCGGCCAGATTGGCAATGTGCTCGTGCAGGCT
ATCGCCCTGGCCGGACACCTGGGCTTTCTGGATGTCCTCTTTAAAGGTCAGGCTGTCGTCGTGGATCAGC
TGCATGAAGTTTCTGTTGGCGAAGCCGTCGGACTTCAGGAAATCCAGGATTGTCTTGCCGGACTGCTTGT
CCCGGATGCCGTTGATCAGCTTCCGGCTCAGCCTGCCCCAGCCGGTGTATCTCCGCCGCTTCAGCTGCTT
CATCACTTTGTCGTCGAACAGGTGGGCATAGGTTTTCAGCCGTTCCTCGATCATCTCTCTGTCCTCAAAC
AGTGTCAGGGTCAGCACGATATCTTCCAGAATGTCCTCGTTTTCCTCATTGTCCAGGAAGTCCTTGTCCT
TGATAATTTTCAGCAGATCGTGGTATGTGCCCAGGGAGGCGTTGAACCGATCTTCCACGCCGGAGATTTC
CACGGAGTCGAAGCACTCGATTTTCTTGAAGTAGTCCTCTTTCAGCTGCTTCACGGTCACTTTCCGGTTG
GTCTTGAACAGCAGGTCCACGATGGCTTTTTTCTGCTCGCCGCTCAGGAAGGCGGGCTTTCTCATTCCCT
CGGTCACGTATTTCACTTTGGTCAGCTCGTTGTACACGGTGAAGTACTCGTACAGCAGGCTGTGCTTGGG
CAGCACCTTCTCGTTGGGCAGGTTCTTATCGAAGTTGGTCATCCGCTCGATGAAGCTCTGGGCGCTGGCG
CCCTTGTCCACCACTTCCTCGAAGTTCCAGGGGGTGATGGTTTCCTCGCTCTTTCTGGTCATCCAGGCGA
ATCTGCTGTTTCCCCTGGCCAGAGGGCCCACGTAGTAGGGGATGCGGAAGGTCAGGATCTTCTCGATCTT
TTCCCGGTTGTCCTTCAGGAATGGGTAAAAATCTTCCTGCCGCCGCAGAATGGCGTGCAGCTCTCCCAGG
TGGATCTGGTGGGGGATGCTGCCGTTGTCGAAGGTCCGCTGCTTCCGCAGCAGGTCCTCTCTGTTCAGCT
TCACGAGCAGTTCCTCGGTGCCGTCCATCTTTTCCAGGATGGGCTTGATGAACTTGTAGAACTCTTCCTG
GCTGGCTCCGCCATCGATGTAGCCGGCGTAGCCGTTCTTGCTCTGGTCGAAGAAAATCTCTTTGTACTTC
TCAGGCAGCTGCTGCCGCACGAGAGCTTTCAGCAGGGTCAGGTCCTGGTGGTGCTCGTCGTATCTCTTGA
TCATAGAGGCGCTCAGGGGGGCCTTGGTGATCTCGGTGTTCACTCTCAGGATGTCGCTCAGCAGGATGGC
GTCGGACAGGTTCTTGGCGGCCAGAAACAGGTCGGCGTACTGGTCGCCGATCTGGGCCAGCAGGTTGTCC
AGGTCGTCGTCGTAGGTGTCCTTGCTCAGCTGCAGTTTGGCATCCTCGGCCAGGTCGAAGTTGCTCTTGA
AGTTGGGGGTCAGGCCCAGGCTCAGGGCAATCAGGTTGCCGAACAGGCCATTCTTCTTCTCGCCGGGCAG
CTGGGCGATCAGATTTTCCAGCCGTCTGCTCTTGCTCAGTCTGGCAGACAGGATGGCCTTGGCGTCCACG
CCGCTGGCGTTGATGGGGTTTTCCTCGAACAGCTGGTTGTAGGTCTGCACCAGCTGGATGAACAGCTTGT
CCACGTCGCTGTTGTCGGGGTTCAGGTCGCCCTCGATCAGGAAGTGGCCCCGGAACTTGATCATGTGGGC
CAGGGCCAGATAGATCAGCCGCAGGTCGGCCTTGTCGGTGCTGTCCACCAGTTTCTTTCTCAGGTGGTAG
ATGGTGGGGTACTTCTCGTGGTAGGCCACCTCGTCCACGATGTTGCCGAAGATGGGGTGCCGCTCGTGCT
TCTTATCCTCTTCCACCAGGAAGGACTCTTCCAGTCTGTGGAAGAAGCTGTCGTCCACCTTGGCCATCTC
GTTGCTGAAGATCTCTTGCAGATAGCAGATCCGGTTCTTCCGTCTGGTGTATCTTCTTCTGGCGGTTCTC
TTCAGCCGGGTGGCCTCGGCTGTTTCTCCGCTGTCGAACAGCAGGGCGCCGATCAGGTTCTTCTTGATGC
TGTGCCGGTCGGTGTTGCCCAGCACCTTGAATTTCTTGCTGGGCACCTTGTACTCGTCGGTGATCACGGC
CCAGCCCACAGAGTTGGTGCCGATGGCCAGGCCGATGCTGTACTTCTTGTCCATGGGTATGTATATCTCC
TTCTTAAAGTTAAACAAAATTATTTCTAGCCCAAAAAAACGGGTATGGAGAAACAGTAGAGAGTTGCGAT
AAAAAGCGTCAGGTAGGATCCGCTAATCTTATGGATAAAAATGCTATGGCATAGCAAAGTGTGACGCCGT
GCAAATAATCAATGTGGACTTTTCTGCCGTGATTATAGACACTTTTGTTACGCGTTTTTGTCATGGCTTT
GGTCCCGCTTTGTTACAGAATGCTTTTAATAAGCGGGGTTACCGGTTTGGTTAGCGAGAAGAGCCAGTAA
AAGACGCAGTGACGGCAATGTCTGATGCAATATGGACAATTGGTTTCTTCTCTGAATGGCGGGAGTATGA
AAAGTATGGCTGAAGCGCAAAATGATCCCCTGCTGCCGGGATACTCGTTTAATGCCCATCTGGTGGCGGG
TTTAACGCCGATTGAGGCCAACGGTTATCTCGATTTTTTTATCGACCGACCGCTGGGAATGAAAGGTTAT
ATTCTCAATCTCACCATTCGCGGTCAGGGGGTGGTGAAAAATCAGGGACGAGAATTTGTTTGCCGACCGG
GTGATATTTTGCTGTTCCCGCCAGGAGAGATTCATCACTACGGTCGTCATCCGGAGGCTCGCGAATGGTA
TCACCAGTGGGTTTACTTTCGTCCGCGCGCCTACTGGCATGAATGGCTTAACTGGCCGTCAATATTTGCC
AATACGGGGTTCTTTCGCCCGGATGAAGCGCACCAGCCGCATTTCAGCGACCTGTTTGGGCAAATCATTA
ACGCCGGGCAAGGGGAAGGGCGCTATTCGGAGCTGCTGGCGATAAATCTGCTTGAGCAATTGTTACTGCG
GCGCATGGAAGCGATTAACGAGTCGCTCCATCCACCGATGGATAATCGGGTACGCGAGGCTTGTCAGTAC
ATCAGCGATCACCTGGCAGACAGCAATTTTGATATCGCCAGCGTCGCACAGCATGTTTGCTTGTCGCCGT
CGCGTCTGTCACATCTTTTCCGCCAGCAGTTAGGGATTAGCGTCTTAAGCTGGCGCGAGGACCAACGTAT
CAGCCAGGCGAAGCTGCTTTTGAGCACCACCCGGATGCCTATCGCCACCGTCGGTCGCAATGTTGGTTTT
GACGATCAACTCTATTTCTCGCGGGTATTTAAAAAATGCACCGGGGCCAGCCCGAGCGAGTTCCGTGCCG
GTTGTGAAGAAAAAGTGAATGATGTAGCCGTCAAGTTGTCATAAACTAGTCTGCAGACGTAAAAAAAGCG
GCGTGGTTAGCCGCTTTTTTAATTGCCGGAGCGCAATAAAAAAGCCCCCGGAAGGTGATCTTCCGGGGGC
TTTCTCATGCGTTGCTTGTATTGAAAATGGGGGCCATGCCTACCTATCTGCCTCCCGGGTCCTTGAGCCC
CATTATCACCTCCAAAGCCTTCTCGTCTGGTCAGTTTCACCTGTTTTACGTAAAAACCCGCTTCGGCGGG
TTTTTACTTTTGGGGAAACACAGAAAAAAGCCCGCACCTGACAGTGCGGGCTTTTTTTTTCGACCAAAGG
TGCGACTACTCTTGCCTACTACCTATCGACTGAGCTGAAAGAATTCCGGTTCTGGCAAATATTCTGAAAT
GAGCTGTTGACAATTAATCATCCGGCTCGTATAATTCTAGTCGCGCGGTTCTCGCCAAGGGGTTTAAGAG
CTATGCTGGAAACAGCATAGCAAGTTTAAATAAGGCTAGTCCGTTATCAACTTGAAAAAGTGGCACCGAG
TCGGTGCTTTTTTTTTGAATTCATGTGGCTGACCGTTCTGTTGTCTCTCGCTCTTCCGAGTAGACGAACA
ATAAGGCCTCCCTAACGGGGGGCCTTTTTTATTGATAACAAAAGTCAGTGCTTCCGCTATTTCCAAAATA
CCGGGCTAATACGGTTTAAACGACCTCCTGGATTTGCTCAGACAGCCTTTTCGTCATTCGTTTCAGCCAA
AAAACTTAAGACCGCCGGTCTTGTCCACTACCTTGCAGTAATGCGGTGGACAGGATCGGCGGTTTTCTTT
TCTCTTCTCAAGAAGTTCCTATACTTTCTAGAGAATAGGAACTTCGGAATAGGAACTTCCTCCTGAACGG
CCATAAGAACGAAGGCTGTCTGTTGAACTCTCGAGCCTTGTCGCCTTGCGTATAATATTTGCCCATGGAC
GCACACCGTGGAAACGGATGAAGGCACGAACCCAGTTGACATAAGCCTGTTCGGTTCGTAAACTGTAATG
CAAGTAGCGTATGCGCTCACGCAACTGGTCCAGAACCTTGACCGAACGCAGCGGTGGTAACGGCGCAGTG
GCGGTTTTCATGGCTTGTTATGACTGTTTTTTTGTACAGTCTATGCCTCGGGCATCCAAGCAGCAAGCGC
GTTACGCCGTGGGTCGATGTTTGATGTTATGGAGCAGCAACGATGTTACGCAGCAGCAACGATGTTACGC
AGCAGGGCAGTCGCCCTAAAACAAAGTTAGGTGGCTCAAGTATGGGCATCATTCGCACATGTAGGCTCGG
CCCTGACCAAGTCAAATCCATGCGGGCTGCTCTTGATCTTTTCGGTCGTGAGTTCGGAGACGTAGCCACC
TACTCCCAACATCAGCCGGACTCCGATTACCTCGGGAACTTGCTCCGTAGTAAGACATTCATCGCGCTTG
CTGCCTTCGACCAAGAAGCGGTTGTTGGCGCTCTCGCGGCTTACGTTCTGCCCAAGTTTGAGCAGCCGCG
TAGTGAGATCTATATCTATGATCTCGCAGTCTCCGGAGAGCACCGGAGGCAGGGCATTGCCACCGCGCTC
ATCAATCTCCTCAAGCATGAGGCCAACGCGCTTGGTGCTTATGTGATCTACGTGCAAGCAGATTACGGTG
ACGATCCCGCAGTGGCTCTCTATACAAAGTTGGGCATACGGGAAGAAGTGATGCACTTTGATATCGACCC
AAGTACCGCCACCTAACAATTCGTTCAAGCCGAGATCTCGAGCATCAGCTTCAAAAGCGCTCTGAAGTTC
CTATACTTTCTAGAGAATAGGAACTTCGGAATAGGTACTTCAAGATCCCCAATTCGAGCTCATCGTCCGG
GCCGCAAGCTCCTAGCGGCGGATTTGTCCTACTCAGGAGAGCGTTCACCGACAAACAACAGATAAAACGA
AAGGCCCAGTCTTTCGACTGAGCCTTTCGTTTTATTTGATGCCTCAAGCTAGAGAGTCATTACCCCAGGC
GTTTAAGGGCACCAATAACTGCCTTAAAAAAATTACGCCCCGCCCTGCCACTCATCGCAGTCTAGCTTGG
ATTCTCACCAATAAAAAACGCCCGGCGGCAACCGAGCGTTCTGAACAAATCCAGATGGAGTTCTGAGGTC
ATTACTGGATCTATCAACAGGAGTCCAAGCTCAGCTAATTAAGCTAGCTTATCGATACCGTCGACCTCGA
ACCCCACGCCCCTCTTTAATACGACGGGCAATTTGCACTTCAGAAAATGAAGAGTTTGCTTTAGCCATAA
CAAAAGTCCAGTATGCTTTTTCACAGCATAACTGGACTGATTTCAGTTTACAACTATTCTGTCTAGTTTA
AGACTTTATTGTCATAGTTTAGATCTATTTTGTTCAGTTTAAGACTTTATTGTCCGCCCACACCTGCTTA
CGCAGGGCATCCATTTATTACTCAACCGTAACCGATTTTGCCAGGTTACGCGGCTGGTCCTCTAGCTGGC
GTAATAGCGAAGAGGCCCGCACCGATCGCCCTTCCCAACAGTTGCGCAGCCTGAATGGCGAATGGCGCCT
GATGCGGTATTTTCTCCTTACGCATCTGTGCGGTATTTCACACCGCATATGGTGCACTCTCAGTACAATC
TGCTCTGATGCCGCATAGTTAAGCCAGCCCCGACACCCGCCAACACCCGCTGACGCGCCCTGACGGGCTT
GTCTGCTCCCGGCATCCGCTTACAGACAAGCTGTGACCGTCTCCGGGAGCTGCATGTGTCAGAGGTTTTC
ACCGTCGTCACCGAAACGCGCGAGACGAAAGGGCCTCGTGATACGCCTATTTTTATAGGTTAATGTCATG
ATAATAATGGTTTCTTAGACGTCAGGTGGCACTTTTCGGGGAAATGTGCGCGGAACCCCTATTTGTTTAT
TTTTCTAAATACATTCAAATATGTATCCGCTCATGAGACAATAACCCTGATAAATGCTTCAATAATATTG
AAAAAGGAAGAGTATGAGTATTCAACATTTCCGTGTCGCCCTTATTCCCTTTTTTGCGGCATTTTGCCTT
CCTGTTTTTGCTCACCCAGAAACGCTGGTGAAAGTAAAAGATGCTGAAGATCAGTTGGGTGCACGAGTGG
GTTACATCGAACTGGATCTCAACAGCGGTAAGATCCTTGAGAGTTTTCGCCCCGAAGAACGTTTTCCAAT
GATGAGCACTTTTAAAGTTCTGCTATGTGGCGCGGTATTATCCCGTATTGACGCCGGGCAAGAGCAACTC
GGTCGCCGCATACACTATTCTCAGAATGACTTGGTTGAGTACTCACCAGTCACAGAAAAGCATCTTACGG
ATGGCATGACAGTAAGAGAATTATGCAGTGCTGCCATAACCATGAGTGATAACACTGCGGCCAACTTACT
TCTGACAACGATCGGAGGACCGAAGGAGCTAACCGCTTTTTTGCACAACATGGGGGATCATGTAACTCGC
CTTGATCGTTGGGAACCGGAGCTGAATGAAGCCATACCAAACGACGAGCGTGACACCACGATGCCTGTAG
CAATGGCAACAACGTTGCGCAAACTATTAACTGGCGAACTACTTACTCTAGCTTCCCGGCAACAATTAAT
AGACTGGATGGAGGCGGATAAAGTTGCAGGACCACTTCTGCGCTCGGCCCTTCCGGCTGGCTGGTTTATT
GCTGATAAATCTGGAGCCGGTGAGCGTGGGTCCCGCGGTATCATTGCAGCACTGGGGCCAGATGGTAAGC
CCTCCCGTATCGTAGTTATCTACACGACGGGGAGTCAGGCAACTATGGATGAACGAAATAGACAGATCGC
TGAGATAGGTGCCTCACTGATTAAGCATTGGTAACTGTCAGACCAAGTTTACTCATATATACTTTAGATT
GATTTAAAACTTCATTTTTAATTTAAAAGGATCTAGGTGAAGATCCTTTTTGATAATCTCATGACCAAAA
TCCCTTAACGTGAGTTTTCGTTCCACTGAGCGTCAGACCCCGTAGAAAAGATCAAAGGCAGTTATTGGTG
CCTCACTGATTAAGCATTGGTAACTGTCAGACCAAGTTTACTCATATATACTTTAGATTGATTTAAAACT
TCATTTTTAATTTTTGCGGCCGCAAGATCCGGCCACGATGCGTCCGGCGTAGAGGATCTGAAGATCAGCA
GTTCAACCTGTTGATAGTACGTACTAAGCTCTCATGTTTCACGTACTAAGCTCTCATGTTTAACGTACTA
AGCTCTCATGTTTAACGAACTAAACCCTCATGGCTAACGTACTAAGCTCTCATGGCTAACGTACTAAGCT
CTCATGTTTCACGTACTAAGCTCTCATGTTTGAACAATAAAATTAATATAAATCAGCAACTTAAATAGCC
TCTAAGGTTTTAAGTTTTATAAGAAAAAAAAGAATATATAAGGCTTTTAAAGCTTTTAAGGTTTAACGGT
TGTGGACAACAAGCCAGGGATGTAACGCACTGAGAAGCCCTTAGAGCCTCTCAAAGCAATTTTGAGTGAC
ACAGGAACACTTAACGGCTGACATGGGAATTAGCCATGGCATCACAGTATCGTGATGACAGAGGCAGGGA
GTGCGGCCTTTTTACGGTTCCTGGCCTTTTGCTGGCCTTTTGCTCACATGTTCTTTCCTGCGTTATCAGG
GGATTCCTTAAGGTATACTTTCCGCTGCATAACCCTGCTTCGGGGTCATTATAGCGATTTTTTCGGTATA
TCCATCCTTTTTCGCACGATATACAGGATTTTGCCAAAGGGTTCGTGTAGACTTTCCTTGGTGTATCCAA
CGGCGTCAGCCGGGCAGGATAGGTGAAGTAGGCCCACCCGCGAGCGGGTGTTCCTTCTTCACTGTCCCTT
ATTCGCACCTGGCGGTGCTCAACGGGAATCCTGCTCTGCGAGGCTGGCCGATAAGCT
